Addgene plasmid #75786: TKFC gRNA (BRDN0001149092)
Purpose: 3rd generation lentiviral gRNA plasmid targeting human TKFC
Depositing lab: John Doench & David Root. Depositing organization: Broad Institute. Publication: Optimized sgRNA design to maximize activity and minimize off-target effects of CRISPR-Cas9. Doench JG, Fusi N, Sullender M, Hegde M, Vaimberg EW, Donovan KF, Smith I, Tothova Z, Wilen C, Orchard R, Virgin HW, Listgarten J, Root DE. Nat Biotechnol. 2016 Jan 18. doi: 10.1038/nbt.3437. PubMed 26780180.
Backbone
  Vector backbone: lentiGuide-Puro
  Backbone manufacturer: Zhang Lab (Addgene plasmid # 52963)
  Vector type: Mammalian Expression, Lentiviral, CRISPR
  Selectable markers: Puromycin
Growth in bacteria
  Bacterial resistance: Ampicillin, 100 μg/mL
  Growth temperature: 37°C
  Growth strain: DH5alpha
  Copy number: High Copy
Gene/Insert
  Gene/Insert name: TKFC (alt names: TKFC; NM_015533.3)
  gRNA/shRNA sequence: GGTCAGAACGGAGGGCCACG
  Species: H. sapiens (human)
  Entrez Gene: DAK (a.k.a. NET45)
  Promoter: hU6
  Cloning method: Unknown
  Sequencing primers: 5′ U6-F; 3′ pS2-R
Terms and licenses: Academic/Nonprofit Terms; Industry Terms: Not Available to Industry
Depositor comments: The gRNA was designed to target the following Genbank reference sequence(s): NM_015533.3. Note that this plasmid does NOT contain Cas9. It should be used in conjunction with lentiCas9-Blast (Addgene #52962) or otherwise with cell lines already expressing Cas9. Browse the full kinome gRNA library at http://www.addgene.org/pooled-library/broadgpp-human-kinome/ or visit http://www.broadinstitute.org/rnai/public/ for detailed protocols and information.
How to cite: TKFC gRNA (BRDN0001149092) was a gift from John Doench & David Root (Addgene plasmid # 75786 ; http://n2t.net/addgene:75786 ; RRID:Addgene_75786)
