[The description below was written by a language model from this plasmid's Addgene catalogue record and pLannotate feature annotations shown in this document.]
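Description:
TKFC gRNA (BRDN0001149092) is a third-generation lentiviral CRISPR guide plasmid built on the lentiGuide-Puro backbone and designed to target human TKFC (also recorded under the gene symbol DAK). The assembled sequence is 8,323 nt. In bacteria it is maintained as a high-copy plasmid through a ColE1/pUC-type origin and selected with ampicillin via the β-lactamase gene. An f1 origin, an SV40 origin and poly(A) signal, T7 and T3 promoters, and lac-derived fragments are also annotated as backbone remnants.

The lentiviral cassette begins with an RSV promoter fused to a truncated HIV-1 5' LTR, which drives Tat-independent production of the genomic RNA in packaging cells. It is followed by the Ψ packaging signal, a partial gag sequence and the Rev response element for Rev-dependent nuclear export. Downstream, a human U6 RNA polymerase III promoter expresses the single guide RNA. The 20-nt TKFC-specific spacer sits between the promoter and the Streptococcus pyogenes Cas9 gRNA scaffold. A cPPT/CTS element follows. The EF-1α core promoter with its intron A then drives puromycin N-acetyltransferase, allowing selection of transduced mammalian cells. A WPRE enhances transcript expression, and the self-inactivating ΔU3 3' LTR closes the proviral unit.

The plasmid does not encode Cas9, so it must be used with a separate Cas9 vector or in cells that already express Cas9. The guide was designed against a TKFC reference transcript and belongs to a human kinome gRNA collection. It is suited to Cas9-mediated disruption of TKFC after lentiviral delivery.
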