Features (pLannotate 1.2.2; 29 found; start..end, strand, type, name):
     14..80      +  CDS            small t antigen (fragment): SV40 (simian virus 40) small t antigen
    106..317     +  promoter       EF-1α core promoter: core promoter for human elongation factor EF-1α
    318..1256    +  intron         EF-1α intron A: intron upstream of the start codon of human EF-1α
   1278..1877    +  CDS            PuroR (fragment): puromycin N-acetyltransferase; pac from Streptomyces; confers resistance to puromycin
   1893..2481    +  misc_feature   WPRE: woodchuck hepatitis virus posttranscriptional regulatory element
   2532..2551    +  misc_feature   cPPT/CTS (fragment): central polypurine tract and central termination sequence of HIV-1
   2553..2786    +  LTR            3' LTR (ΔU3): self-inactivating 3' long terminal repeat (LTR) from HIV-1
   2864..2985    +  polyA_signal   SV40 poly(A) signal: SV40 polyadenylation signal
   3025..3160    +  rep_origin     SV40 ori: SV40 origin of replication
   3181..3199    -  promoter       T7 promoter: promoter for bacteriophage T7 RNA polymerase
   3207..3362    +  CDS            lacZα (fragment): LacZα fragment of β-galactosidase; lacZ fragment
   3367..3795    +  rep_origin     f1 ori (sequence partly withheld): f1 bacteriophage origin of replication; arrow indicates direction of (+) strand synthesis
   3848..3952    +  promoter       AmpR promoter: bla
   3953..4813    +  CDS            AmpR: β-lactamase; bla; confers resistance to ampicillin, carbenicillin, and related antibiotics
   4984..5572    +  rep_origin     ori: high-copy-number ColE1/pMB1/pBR322/pUC origin of replication
   5755..5847    +  CDS            lacI (fragment): lac repressor; lacI; The lac repressor binds to the lac operator to inhibit transcription in E. coli. This inhibition can be relieved by adding lactose or isopropyl-β-D-thiogalactopyranoside (IPTG).
   5860..5881    +  protein_bind   CAP binding site: CAP binding activates transcription in the presence of cAMP. E. coli catabolite activator protein
   5896..5926    +  promoter       lac promoter: promoter for the E. coli lac operon
   5934..5950    +  protein_bind   lac operator: The lac repressor binds to the lac operator to inhibit transcription in E. coli. This inhibition can be relieved by adding lactose or isopropyl-β-D-thiogalactopyranoside (IPTG). lac repressor encoded by lacI
   5995..6013    +  promoter       T3 promoter: promoter for bacteriophage T3 RNA polymerase
   6041..6267    +  promoter       RSV promoter: Rous sarcoma virus enhancer/promoter
   6268..6448    +  LTR            5' LTR (truncated): truncated 5' long terminal repeat (LTR) from HIV-1
   6495..6620    +  misc_feature   HIV-1 Ψ: packaging signal of human immunodeficiency virus type 1
   6604..6967    +  CDS            HIV-1 gag (fragment): gag protein from human immunodeficiency virus 1; gag
   7113..7346    +  misc_feature   RRE: The Rev response element (RRE) of HIV-1 allows for Rev-dependent mRNA export from the nucleus to the cytoplasm.
   7723..7749    +  CDS            Rev (fragment): human immunodeficiency virus 1 (HIV-1) Rev protein; rev; enhances nuclear export of unspliced and incompletely spliced viral mRNAs
   7753..7993    +  promoter       U6 promoter: RNA polymerase III promoter for human U6 snRNA
   8023..8098    +  misc_RNA       gRNA scaffold: guide RNA scaffold for the Streptococcus pyogenes CRISPR/Cas9 system
   8154..8271    +  misc_feature   cPPT/CTS: central polypurine tract and central termination sequence of HIV-1
>Addgene plasmid #75786 | TKFC gRNA (BRDN0001149092) | addgene full sequence | sequence record 184564 | Addgene Assembled Sequence
CCCGGGTGCAAAGATGGATAAAGTTTTAAACAGAGAGGAATCTTTGCAGCTAATGGACCTTCTAGGTCTT
GAAAGGAGTGGGAATTGGCTCCGGTGCCCGTCAGTGGGCAGAGCGCACATCGCCCACAGTCCCCGAGAAG
TTGGGGGGAGGGGTCGGCAATTGATCCGGTGCCTAGAGAAGGTGGCGCGGGGTAAACTGGGAAAGTGATG
TCGTGTACTGGCTCCGCCTTTTTCCCGAGGGTGGGGGAGAACCGTATATAAGTGCAGTAGTCGCCGTGAA
CGTTCTTTTTCGCAACGGGTTTGCCGCCAGAACACAGGTAAGTGCCGTGTGTGGTTCCCGCGGGCCTGGC
CTCTTTACGGGTTATGGCCCTTGCGTGCCTTGAATTACTTCCACCTGGCTGCAGTACGTGATTCTTGATC
CCGAGCTTCGGGTTGGAAGTGGGTGGGAGAGTTCGAGGCCTTGCGCTTAAGGAGCCCCTTCGCCTCGTGC
TTGAGTTGAGGCCTGGCCTGGGCGCTGGGGCCGCCGCGTGCGAATCTGGTGGCACCTTCGCGCCTGTCTC
GCTGCTTTCGATAAGTCTCTAGCCATTTAAAATTTTTGATGACCTGCTGCGACGCTTTTTTTCTGGCAAG
ATAGTCTTGTAAATGCGGGCCAAGATCTGCACACTGGTATTTCGGTTTTTGGGGCCGCGGGCGGCGACGG
GGCCCGTGCGTCCCAGCGCACATGTTCGGCGAGGCGGGGCCTGCGAGCGCGGCCACCGAGAATCGGACGG
GGGTAGTCTCAAGCTGGCCGGCCTGCTCTGGTGCCTGGCCTCGCGCCGCCGTGTATCGCCCCGCCCTGGG
CGGCAAGGCTGGCCCGGTCGGCACCAGTTGCGTGAGCGGAAAGATGGCCGCTTCCCGGCCCTGCTGCAGG
GAGCTCAAAATGGAGGACGCGGCGCTCGGGAGAGCGGGCGGGTGAGTCACCCACACAAAGGAAAAGGGCC
TTTCCGTCCTCAGCCGTCGCTTCATGTGACTCCACGGAGTACCGGGCGCCGTCCAGGCACCTCGATTAGT
TCTCGAGCTTTTGGAGTACGTCGTCTTTAGGTTGGGGGGAGGGGTTTTATGCGATGGAGTTTCCCCACAC
TGAGTGGGTGGAGACTGAAGTTAGGCCAGCTTGGCACTTGATGTAATTCTCCTTGGAATTTGCCCTTTTT
GAGTTTGGATCTTGGTTCATTCTCAAGCCTCAGACAGTGGTTCAAAGTTTTTTTCTTCCATTTCAGGTGT
CGTGACGTACGGCCACCATGACCGAGTACAAGCCCACGGTGCGCCTCGCCACCCGCGACGACGTCCCCAG
GGCCGTACGCACCCTCGCCGCCGCGTTCGCCGACTACCCCGCCACGCGCCACACCGTCGATCCGGACCGC
CACATCGAGCGGGTCACCGAGCTGCAAGAACTCTTCCTCACGCGCGTCGGGCTCGACATCGGCAAGGTGT
GGGTCGCGGACGACGGCGCCGCCGTGGCGGTCTGGACCACGCCGGAGAGCGTCGAAGCGGGGGCGGTGTT
CGCCGAGATCGGCCCGCGCATGGCCGAGTTGAGCGGTTCCCGGCTGGCCGCGCAGCAACAGATGGAAGGC
CTCCTGGCGCCGCACCGGCCCAAGGAGCCCGCGTGGTTCCTGGCCACCGTCGGAGTCTCGCCCGACCACC
AGGGCAAGGGTCTGGGCAGCGCCGTCGTGCTCCCCGGAGTGGAGGCGGCCGAGCGCGCCGGGGTGCCCGC
CTTCCTGGAGACCTCCGCGCCCCGCAACCTCCCCTTCTACGAGCGGCTCGGCTTCACCGTCACCGCCGAC
GTCGAGGTGCCCGAAGGACCGCGCACCTGGTGCATGACCCGCAAGCCCGGTGCCTGAACGCGTTAAGTCG
ACAATCAACCTCTGGATTACAAAATTTGTGAAAGATTGACTGGTATTCTTAACTATGTTGCTCCTTTTAC
GCTATGTGGATACGCTGCTTTAATGCCTTTGTATCATGCTATTGCTTCCCGTATGGCTTTCATTTTCTCC
TCCTTGTATAAATCCTGGTTGCTGTCTCTTTATGAGGAGTTGTGGCCCGTTGTCAGGCAACGTGGCGTGG
TGTGCACTGTGTTTGCTGACGCAACCCCCACTGGTTGGGGCATTGCCACCACCTGTCAGCTCCTTTCCGG
GACTTTCGCTTTCCCCCTCCCTATTGCCACGGCGGAACTCATCGCCGCCTGCCTTGCCCGCTGCTGGACA
GGGGCTCGGCTGTTGGGCACTGACAATTCCGTGGTGTTGTCGGGGAAATCATCGTCCTTTCCTTGGCTGC
TCGCCTGTGTTGCCACCTGGATTCTGCGCGGGACGTCCTTCTGCTACGTCCCTTCGGCCCTCAATCCAGC
GGACCTTCCTTCCCGCGGCCTGCTGCCGGCTCTGCGGCCTCTTCCGCGTCTTCGCCTTCGCCCTCAGACG
AGTCGGATCTCCCTTTGGGCCGCCTCCCCGCGTCGACTTTAAGACCAATGACTTACAAGGCAGCTGTAGA
TCTTAGCCACTTTTTAAAAGAAAAGGGGGGACTGGAAGGGCTAATTCACTCCCAACGAAGACAAGATCTG
CTTTTTGCTTGTACTGGGTCTCTCTGGTTAGACCAGATCTGAGCCTGGGAGCTCTCTGGCTAACTAGGGA
ACCCACTGCTTAAGCCTCAATAAAGCTTGCCTTGAGTGCTTCAAGTAGTGTGTGCCCGTCTGTTGTGTGA
CTCTGGTAACTAGAGATCCCTCAGACCCTTTTAGTCAGTGTGGAAAATCTCTAGCAGTACGTATAGTAGT
TCATGTCATCTTATTATTCAGTATTTATAACTTGCAAAGAAATGAATATCAGAGAGTGAGAGGAACTTGT
TTATTGCAGCTTATAATGGTTACAAATAAAGCAATAGCATCACAAATTTCACAAATAAAGCATTTTTTTC
ACTGCATTCTAGTTGTGGTTTGTCCAAACTCATCAATGTATCTTATCATGTCTGGCTCTAGCTATCCCGC
CCCTAACTCCGCCCATCCCGCCCCTAACTCCGCCCAGTTCCGCCCATTCTCCGCCCCATGGCTGACTAAT
TTTTTTTATTTATGCAGAGGCCGAGGCCGCCTCGGCCTCTGAGCTATTCCAGAAGTAGTGAGGAGGCTTT
TTTGGAGGCCTAGGGACGTACCCAATTCGCCCTATAGTGAGTCGTATTACGCGCGCTCACTGGCCGTCGT
TTTACAACGTCGTGACTGGGAAAACCCTGGCGTTACCCAACTTAATCGCCTTGCAGCACATCCCCCTTTC
GCCAGCTGGCGTAATAGCGAAGAGGCCCGCACCGATCGCCCTTCCCAACAGTTGCGCAGCCTGAATGGCG
AATGGG
[124 nt withheld, positions 3367-3490]
C
[91 nt withheld, positions 3492-3582]
A
[49 nt withheld, positions 3584-3632]
CCTTTGACGTTGGAGTCCACGTTCTTT
[37 nt withheld, positions 3660-3696]
ACCCTATCTCGGTCTATTCTTTTGATTTATAAGGGATTTTGCCGATTTCGGCCTATTGGTTAAAAAATGA
GCTGATTTAACAAAAATTTAACGCGAATTTTAACAAAATATTAACGCTTACAATTTAGGTGGCACTTTTC
GGGGAAATGTGCGCGGAACCCCTATTTGTTTATTTTTCTAAATACATTCAAATATGTATCCGCTCATGAG
ACAATAACCCTGATAAATGCTTCAATAATATTGAAAAAGGAAGAGTATGAGTATTCAACATTTCCGTGTC
GCCCTTATTCCCTTTTTTGCGGCATTTTGCCTTCCTGTTTTTGCTCACCCAGAAACGCTGGTGAAAGTAA
AAGATGCTGAAGATCAGTTGGGTGCACGAGTGGGTTACATCGAACTGGATCTCAACAGCGGTAAGATCCT
TGAGAGTTTTCGCCCCGAAGAACGTTTTCCAATGATGAGCACTTTTAAAGTTCTGCTATGTGGCGCGGTA
TTATCCCGTATTGACGCCGGGCAAGAGCAACTCGGTCGCCGCATACACTATTCTCAGAATGACTTGGTTG
AGTACTCACCAGTCACAGAAAAGCATCTTACGGATGGCATGACAGTAAGAGAATTATGCAGTGCTGCCAT
AACCATGAGTGATAACACTGCGGCCAACTTACTTCTGACAACGATCGGAGGACCGAAGGAGCTAACCGCT
TTTTTGCACAACATGGGGGATCATGTAACTCGCCTTGATCGTTGGGAACCGGAGCTGAATGAAGCCATAC
CAAACGACGAGCGTGACACCACGATGCCTGTAGCAATGGCAACAACGTTGCGCAAACTATTAACTGGCGA
ACTACTTACTCTAGCTTCCCGGCAACAATTAATAGACTGGATGGAGGCGGATAAAGTTGCAGGACCACTT
CTGCGCTCGGCCCTTCCGGCTGGCTGGTTTATTGCTGATAAATCTGGAGCCGGTGAGCGTGGGTCTCGCG
GTATCATTGCAGCACTGGGGCCAGATGGTAAGCCCTCCCGTATCGTAGTTATCTACACGACGGGGAGTCA
GGCAACTATGGATGAACGAAATAGACAGATCGCTGAGATAGGTGCCTCACTGATTAAGCATTGGTAACTG
TCAGACCAAGTTTACTCATATATACTTTAGATTGATTTAAAACTTCATTTTTAATTTAAAAGGATCTAGG
TGAAGATCCTTTTTGATAATCTCATGACCAAAATCCCTTAACGTGAGTTTTCGTTCCACTGAGCGTCAGA
CCCCGTAGAAAAGATCAAAGGATCTTCTTGAGATCCTTTTTTTCTGCGCGTAATCTGCTGCTTGCAAACA
AAAAAACCACCGCTACCAGCGGTGGTTTGTTTGCCGGATCAAGAGCTACCAACTCTTTTTCCGAAGGTAA
CTGGCTTCAGCAGAGCGCAGATACCAAATACTGTTCTTCTAGTGTAGCCGTAGTTAGGCCACCACTTCAA
GAACTCTGTAGCACCGCCTACATACCTCGCTCTGCTAATCCTGTTACCAGTGGCTGCTGCCAGTGGCGAT
AAGTCGTGTCTTACCGGGTTGGACTCAAGACGATAGTTACCGGATAAGGCGCAGCGGTCGGGCTGAACGG
GGGGTTCGTGCACACAGCCCAGCTTGGAGCGAACGACCTACACCGAACTGAGATACCTACAGCGTGAGCT
ATGAGAAAGCGCCACGCTTCCCGAAGGGAGAAAGGCGGACAGGTATCCGGTAAGCGGCAGGGTCGGAACA
GGAGAGCGCACGAGGGAGCTTCCAGGGGGAAACGCCTGGTATCTTTATAGTCCTGTCGGGTTTCGCCACC
TCTGACTTGAGCGTCGATTTTTGTGATGCTCGTCAGGGGGGCGGAGCCTATGGAAAAACGCCAGCAACGC
GGCCTTTTTACGGTTCCTGGCCTTTTGCTGGCCTTTTGCTCACATGTTCTTTCCTGCGTTATCCCCTGAT
TCTGTGGATAACCGTATTACCGCCTTTGAGTGAGCTGATACCGCTCGCCGCAGCCGAACGACCGAGCGCA
GCGAGTCAGTGAGCGAGGAAGCGGAAGAGCGCCCAATACGCAAACCGCCTCTCCCCGCGCGTTGGCCGAT
TCATTAATGCAGCTGGCACGACAGGTTTCCCGACTGGAAAGCGGGCAGTGAGCGCAACGCAATTAATGTG
AGTTAGCTCACTCATTAGGCACCCCAGGCTTTACACTTTATGCTTCCGGCTCGTATGTTGTGTGGAATTG
TGAGCGGATAACAATTTCACACAGGAAACAGCTATGACCATGATTACGCCAAGCGCGCAATTAACCCTCA
CTAAAGGGAACAAAAGCTGGAGCTGCAAGCTTAATGTAGTCTTATGCAATACTCTTGTAGTCTTGCAACA
TGGTAACGATGAGTTAGCAACATGCCTTACAAGGAGAGAAAAAGCACCGTGCATGCCGATTGGTGGAAGT
AAGGTGGTACGATCGTGCCTTATTAGGAAGGCAACAGACGGGTCTGACATGGATTGGACGAACCACTGAA
TTGCCGCATTGCAGAGATATTGTATTTAAGTGCCTAGCTCGATACATAAACGGGTCTCTCTGGTTAGACC
AGATCTGAGCCTGGGAGCTCTCTGGCTAACTAGGGAACCCACTGCTTAAGCCTCAATAAAGCTTGCCTTG
AGTGCTTCAAGTAGTGTGTGCCCGTCTGTTGTGTGACTCTGGTAACTAGAGATCCCTCAGACCCTTTTAG
TCAGTGTGGAAAATCTCTAGCAGTGGCGCCCGAACAGGGACTTGAAAGCGAAAGGGAAACCAGAGGAGCT
CTCTCGACGCAGGACTCGGCTTGCTGAAGCGCGCACGGCAAGAGGCGAGGGGCGGCGACTGGTGAGTACG
CCAAAAATTTTGACTAGCGGAGGCTAGAAGGAGAGAGATGGGTGCGAGAGCGTCAGTATTAAGCGGGGGA
GAATTAGATCGCGATGGGAAAAAATTCGGTTAAGGCCAGGGGGAAAGAAAAAATATAAATTAAAACATAT
AGTATGGGCAAGCAGGGAGCTAGAACGATTCGCAGTTAATCCTGGCCTGTTAGAAACATCAGAAGGCTGT
AGACAAATACTGGGACAGCTACAACCATCCCTTCAGACAGGATCAGAAGAACTTAGATCATTATATAATA
CAGTAGCAACCCTCTATTGTGTGCATCAAAGGATAGAGATAAAAGACACCAAGGAAGCTTTAGACAAGAT
AGAGGAAGAGCAAAACAAAAGTAAGACCACCGCACAGCAAGCGGCCGCTGATCTTCAGACCTGGAGGAGG
AGATATGAGGGACAATTGGAGAAGTGAATTATATAAATATAAAGTAGTAAAAATTGAACCATTAGGAGTA
GCACCCACCAAGGCAAAGAGAAGAGTGGTGCAGAGAGAAAAAAGAGCAGTGGGAATAGGAGCTTTGTTCC
TTGGGTTCTTGGGAGCAGCAGGAAGCACTATGGGCGCAGCGTCAATGACGCTGACGGTACAGGCCAGACA
ATTATTGTCTGGTATAGTGCAGCAGCAGAACAATTTGCTGAGGGCTATTGAGGCGCAACAGCATCTGTTG
CAACTCACAGTCTGGGGCATCAAGCAGCTCCAGGCAAGAATCCTGGCTGTGGAAAGATACCTAAAGGATC
AACAGCTCCTGGGGATTTGGGGTTGCTCTGGAAAACTCATTTGCACCACTGCTGTGCCTTGGAATGCTAG
TTGGAGTAATAAATCTCTGGAACAGATTTGGAATCACACGACCTGGATGGAGTGGGACAGAGAAATTAAC
AATTACACAAGCTTAATACACTCCTTAATTGAAGAATCGCAAAACCAGCAAGAAAAGAATGAACAAGAAT
TATTGGAATTAGATAAATGGGCAAGTTTGTGGAATTGGTTTAACATAACAAATTGGCTGTGGTATATAAA
ATTATTCATAATGATAGTAGGAGGCTTGGTAGGTTTAAGAATAGTTTTTGCTGTACTTTCTATAGTGAAT
AGAGTTAGGCAGGGATATTCACCATTATCGTTTCAGACCCACCTCCCAACCCCGAGGGGACCCAGAGAGG
GCCTATTTCCCATGATTCCTTCATATTTGCATATACGATACAAGGCTGTTAGAGAGATAATTAGAATTAA
TTTGACTGTAAACACAAAGATATTAGTACAAAATACGTGACGTAGAAAGTAATAATTTCTTGGGTAGTTT
GCAGTTTTAAAATTATGTTTTAAAATGGACTATCATATGCTTACCGTAACTTGAAAGTATTTCGATTTCT
TGGCTTTATATATCTTGTGGAAAGGACGAAACACCGGGTCAGAACGGAGGGCCACGGTTTTAGAGCTAGA
AATAGCAAGTTAAAATAAGGCTAGTCCGTTATCAACTTGAAAAAGTGGCACCGAGTCGGTGCTTTTTTAA
GCTTGGCGTAACTAGATCTTGAGACAAATGGCAGTATTCATCCACAATTTTAAAAGAAAAGGGGGGATTG
GGGGGTACAGTGCAGGGGAAAGAATAGTAGACATAATAGCAACAGACATACAAACTAAAGAATTACAAAA
ACAAATTACAAAAATTCAAAATTTTCGGGTTTATTACAGGGACAGCAGAGATCCACTTTGGCGCCGGCTC
GAGGGGG
