>Addgene plasmid #75786 | TKFC gRNA (BRDN0001149092) | depositor partial sequence | sequence record 143246 | Target Sequence
GGTCAGAACGGAGGGCCACG
