>Addgene plasmid #75786 | TKFC gRNA (BRDN0001149092) | addgene partial sequence | sequence record 184563 | hU6-F
ACGTGACGTAGAAAGTAATAATTTCTTGGGTAGTTTGCAGTTTTAAAATTATGTTTTAAAATGGACTATC
ATATGCTTACCGTAACTTGAAAGTATTTCGATTTCTTGGCTTTATATATCTTGTGGAAAGGACGAAACAC
CGGGTCAGAACGGAGGGCCACGGTTTTAGAGCTAGAAATAGCAAGTTAAAATAAGGCTAGTCCGTTATCA
ACTTGAAAAAGTGGCACCGAGTCGGTGCTTTTTTAAGCTTGGCGTAACTAGATCTTGAGACAAATGGCAG
TATTCATCCACAATTTTAAAAGAAAAGGGGGGATTGGGGGGTACAGTGCAGGGGAAAGAATAGTAGACAT
AATAGCAACAGACATACAAACTAAAGAATTACAAAAACAAATTACAAAAATTCAAAATTTTCGGGTTTAT
TACAGGGACAGCAGAGATCCACTTTGGCGCCGGCTCGAGGGGGCCCGGGTGCAAAGATGGATAAAGTTTT
AAACAGAGAGGAATCTTTGCAGCTAATGGACCTTCTAGGTCTTGAAAGGAGTGGGAATTGGCTCCGGTGC
CCGTCAGTGG
